Addgene plasmid #100845: pAAV.Syn.Flex.GCaMP6s.WPRE.SV40
Purpose: AAV expression of Cre recombinase-activated ultrasensitive protein calcium sensor from Synapsin promoter
Depositing lab: Douglas Kim & GENIE Project. Depositing organization: HHMI, Janelia Research Campus. Publication: Ultrasensitive fluorescent proteins for imaging neuronal activity. Chen TW, Wardill TJ, Sun Y, Pulver SR, Renninger SL, Baohan A, Schreiter ER, Kerr RA, Orger MB, Jayaraman V, Looger LL, Svoboda K, Kim DS. Nature. 2013 Jul 18;499(7458):295-300. doi: 10.1038/nature12354. PubMed 23868258.
Backbone
  Vector backbone: pAAV
  Vector type: Mammalian Expression, AAV
Growth in bacteria
  Bacterial resistance: Ampicillin, 100 μg/mL
  Growth temperature: 37°C
  Growth strain: NEB Stable
  Copy number: Unknown
Gene/Insert
  Gene/Insert name: GCaMP6s (alt name: GCaMP3 variant 643)
  Species: Synthetic
  Insert size (bp): 1353
  Mutation: GCaMP3-K78H T302L R303P D380Y T381R S383T R392G
  Promoter: Synapsin
  Cloning method: Unknown
  Sequencing primers: 5′ Unknown; 3′ Unknown
Terms and licenses: Academic/Nonprofit Terms; Industry Terms: Not Available to Industry
Depositor comments: This plasmid was previously available as pAAV.Syn.Flex.GCaMP6s.WPRE.SV40 (p2821) from the Penn Vector Core. This plasmid was created as part of the GENIE project at Janelia Research Campus.
How to cite: pAAV.Syn.Flex.GCaMP6s.WPRE.SV40 was a gift from Douglas Kim & GENIE Project (Addgene plasmid # 100845 ; http://n2t.net/addgene:100845 ; RRID:Addgene_100845) For viral preps, please replace (Addgene plasmid # 100845) in the above sentence with: (Addgene viral prep # 100845-AAV1), (Addgene viral prep # 100845-AAV5), or (Addgene viral prep # 100845-AAV9)
