[The description below was written by a language model from this plasmid's Addgene catalogue record and pLannotate feature annotations shown in this document.]
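Description:
pAAV.Syn.Flex.GCaMP6s.WPRE.SV40 is an adeno-associated virus transfer plasmid (5,917 nt in the sequenced record) for Cre-dependent, neuron-restricted expression of the genetically encoded calcium indicator GCaMP6s. It is built on a pAAV backbone and is maintained in E. coli through a high-copy ColE1/pUC-type origin with ampicillin selection from the β-lactamase gene and its promoter. An f1 phage origin and short lacZα and lacI remnants are also annotated in the backbone. AAV2 inverted terminal repeats, detected by the annotation only as fragments, flank the expression cassette and provide the signals needed for replication and packaging of the intervening DNA into AAV particles. The record notes availability of viral preparations in the AAV1, AAV5 and AAV9 serotypes.

Within the ITRs, the human synapsin I promoter drives a FLEX (double-floxed inverted) cassette. The 1,353 bp GCaMP6s coding sequence lies in the antisense orientation relative to the promoter, bracketed by pairs of lox2272 and loxP sites arranged in opposing orientations. These two site types do not recombine with one another. In cells expressing Cre, recombination therefore inverts the coding sequence into the sense orientation and then excises one site of each pair, locking it in place so that the sensor is made only in Cre-positive neurons. Downstream, a WPRE enhances transcript stability and expression, and an SV40 polyadenylation signal terminates the message. GCaMP6s is a synthetic GCaMP3 derivative carrying the substitutions K78H, T302L, R303P, D380Y, T381R, S383T and R392G, described as an ultrasensitive calcium sensor. The construct is typically used to image neuronal activity in genetically defined cell populations, by delivering the virus to Cre driver lines or alongside a Cre-expressing vector.
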