Features (pLannotate 1.2.2; 20 found; start..end, strand, type, name):
     62..194     -  repeat_region  AAV2 ITR (fragment): inverted terminal repeat of adeno-associated virus serotype 2 inverted
    276..723     +  promoter       hSyn promoter: human synapsin I promoter; confers neuron-specific expression (Kügler et al., 2003)
    753..786     -  protein_bind   lox2272: Cre-mediated recombination occurs in the 8-bp core sequence (GGATACTT). lox2272 sites are compatible with each other, but incompatible with loxP or loxN sites (Lee and Saito, 1988). Cre recombinase
    849..882     -  protein_bind   loxP: Cre-mediated recombination occurs in the 8-bp core sequence (GCATACAT). Cre recombinase
    893..2245    -  CDS            GCaMP6s: improved fluorescent protein-based calcium sensor (Chen et al., 2013)
   2262..2295    +  protein_bind   lox2272: Cre-mediated recombination occurs in the 8-bp core sequence (GGATACTT). lox2272 sites are compatible with each other, but incompatible with loxP or loxN sites (Lee and Saito, 1988). Cre recombinase
   2366..2399    +  protein_bind   loxP: Cre-mediated recombination occurs in the 8-bp core sequence (GCATACAT). Cre recombinase
   2417..2441    +  misc_feature   MCS (fragment): pBluescript multiple cloning site
   2441..3029    +  misc_feature   WPRE: woodchuck hepatitis virus posttranscriptional regulatory element
   3030..3049    +  misc_feature   MCS (fragment): pBluescript multiple cloning site
   3078..3199    -  polyA_signal   SV40 poly(A) signal: SV40 polyadenylation signal
   3222..3290    -  CDS            large T antigen (fragment): large T antigen from SV40 (simian virus 40)
   3361..3423    +  repeat_region  AAV2 ITR (fragment): inverted terminal repeat of adeno-associated virus serotype 2 inverted
   3441..3468    -  repeat_region  AAV2 ITR (fragment): inverted terminal repeat of adeno-associated virus serotype 2 inverted
   3466..3522    -  CDS            lacI (fragment): lac repressor; lacI; The lac repressor binds to the lac operator to inhibit transcription in E. coli. This inhibition can be relieved by adding lactose or isopropyl-β-D-thiogalactopyranoside (IPTG).
   3705..4293    -  rep_origin     ori: high-copy-number ColE1/pMB1/pBR322/pUC origin of replication
   4464..5324    -  CDS            AmpR: β-lactamase; bla; confers resistance to ampicillin, carbenicillin, and related antibiotics
   5325..5429    -  promoter       AmpR promoter: bla
   5482..5910    -  rep_origin     f1 ori (sequence partly withheld): f1 bacteriophage origin of replication; arrow indicates direction of (+) strand synthesis
   5915..67      -  CDS            lacZα (fragment) (across the origin): LacZα fragment of β-galactosidase; lacZ fragment
>Addgene plasmid #100845 | pAAV.Syn.Flex.GCaMP6s.WPRE.SV40 | addgene full sequence | sequence record 241433 | Addgene NGS Result
GCCATTCAGGCTGCGCAACTGTTGGGAAGGGCGATCGGTGCGGGCCTCTTCGCTATTACGCCAGCTGCGC
GCTCGCTCGCTCACTGAGGCCGCCCGGGCAAAGCCCGGGCGTCGGGCGACCTTTGGTCGCCCGGCCTCAG
TGAGCGAGCGAGCGCGCAGAGAGGGAGTGGCCAACTCCATCACTAGGGGTTCCTTGTAGTTAATGATTAA
CCCGCCATGCTACTTATCTACGTAGCCATGCTCTAGGAAGATCTCTGCAGAGGGCCCTGCGTATGAGTGC
AAGTGGGTTTTAGGACCAGGATGAGGCGGGGTGGGGGTGCCTACCTGACGACCGACCCCGACCCACTGGA
CAAGCACCCAACCCCCATTCCCCAAATTGCGCATCCCCTATCAGAGAGGGGGAGGGGAAACAGGATGCGG
CGAGGCGCGTGCGCACTGCCAGCTTCAGCACCGCGGACAGTGCCTTCGCCCCCGCCTGGCGGCGCGCGCC
ACCGCCGCCTCAGCACTGAAGGCGCGCTGACGTCACTCGCCGGTCCCCCGCAAACTCCCCTTCCCGGCCA
CCTTGGTCGCGTCCGCGCCGCCGCCGGCCCAGCCGGACCGCACCACGCGAGGCGCGAGATAGGGGGGCAC
GGGCGCGACCATCTGCGCTGCGGCGCCGGCGACTCAGCGCTGCCTCAGTCTGCGGTGGGCAGCGGAGGAG
TCGTGTCGTGCCTGAGAGCGCAGTCGAATTCAAGCTGCTAGCAAGGATCCCCATAACTTCGTATAAAGTA
TCCTATACGAAGTTATATCAAAATAGGAAGACCAATGCTTCACCATCGACCCGAATTGCCAAGCATCACC
ATCGACCCATAACTTCGTATAATGTATGCTATACGAAGTTATACTAGAGCTTTCACTTCGCTGTCATCAT
TTGTACAAACTCTTCGTAGTTTACCTGACCATCCCCATCGATGTCTGCTTCCCTGATCATTTCATCAACC
TCTTCATCTGTTAACTTCTCTCCAAGGTTTGTCATCACGTGGCGAAGCTCTGCTGCACTGATGTAGCCAT
TGCCATCCTTATCAAACACACCGAACGCTTCTCTAATTTCTTCTTCCGTGTCCCTGTATTTCATTTTTCT
TGCCATCATTGTCAGGAACTCAGGGAAGTCGATTGTGCCGTCACCGTCGGCATCTACTTCATTGATCATG
TCCTGCAGCTCTGCTTCTGTGGGGTTCTGCCCCAGAGACCGCATCACCGTCCCCAGCTCCTTGGTTGTTA
TTGTCCCATCCCCGTCCTTGTCAAATAGGGAGAAAGCCTCTTTAAATTCTGCGATCTGCTCTTCAGTCAG
TTGGTCCGGCAGGTTGTACTCCAGCTTGTGCCCCAGGATGTTGCCGTCCTCCTTGAAGTCGATGCCCTTC
AGCTCGATGCGGTTCACCAGGGTGTCGCCCTCGAACTTCACCTCGGCGCGGGTCTTGTAGTTGCCGTCGT
CCTTGAAGAAGATGGTGCGCTCCTGGATGTAGCCTTCGGGCATGGCGGACTTGAAGAAGTCGTGCTGCTT
CATGTGGTCGGGGTAGCGGCTGAAGCACTGCACGCCGTAGGTCAGGGTGGTCACGAGGGTGGGCCAGGGC
ACGGGCAGCTTGCCGGTGGTGCAGATGAACTTCAGGGTCAGCTTGCCGTAGGTGGCATCGCCCTCACCCT
CGCCGGACACGCTGAACTTGTGGCCGTTTACGTCGCCGTCCAGCTCGACCAGGATGGGCACCACCCCGGT
GAACAGCTCCTCGCCCTTGCTCACCATGCTCCCTCCGGTACCGCCCTTGTACAGCTCGTCCATGCCGAGA
GTGATCCCGGCGGCGGTCACGAACTCCAGCAGGACCATGTGATCGCGCTTCTCGTTGGGGTCTTTCGAAA
GTTTGGACTGCACGCTCAGGTAGTGGTTGTCGGGCAGCAGCACGGGGCCGTCGCCGATGGGGGTGTTCTG
CTGGTAGTGGTAGGCGAGCTGCACGCCGCCGTCCTCGATGTTGTGGCGGATGTGGAAGTTCGCCTTGATG
CCGTTCTTCTGCTTGTCGGCCTTGATATAGACGTTCTCGAGTGAGCTCAGCCGACCTATAGCTCTGACTG
CGTGACCTGTCTTATTCCACTTACGACGTGATGAGTCGACCATGGTGGCGAGATCCTTATCGTCATCGTC
GTACAGATCCCGACCCATTTGCTGTCCACCAGTCATGCTAGCCATACCATGATGATGATGATGATGAGAA
CCCATGGTGGCGGATCCTAGTATAACTTCGTATAGGATACTTTATACGAAGTTATCATTGGGATTCTTCC
TATTTTGATCCAAGCATCACCATCGACCCTCTAGTCCAGATCTCACCATCGACCCATAACTTCGTATAGC
ATACATTATACGAAGTTATGTCCCTCGAAGAGGTTCGAATTCGATATCAAGCTTATCGATAATCAACCTC
TGGATTACAAAATTTGTGAAAGATTGACTGGTATTCTTAACTATGTTGCTCCTTTTACGCTATGTGGATA
CGCTGCTTTAATGCCTTTGTATCATGCTATTGCTTCCCGTATGGCTTTCATTTTCTCCTCCTTGTATAAA
TCCTGGTTGCTGTCTCTTTATGAGGAGTTGTGGCCCGTTGTCAGGCAACGTGGCGTGGTGTGCACTGTGT
TTGCTGACGCAACCCCCACTGGTTGGGGCATTGCCACCACCTGTCAGCTCCTTTCCGGGACTTTCGCTTT
CCCCCTCCCTATTGCCACGGCGGAACTCATCGCCGCCTGCCTTGCCCGCTGCTGGACAGGGGCTCGGCTG
TTGGGCACTGACAATTCCGTGGTGTTGTCGGGGAAATCATCGTCCTTTCCTTGGCTGCTCGCCTGTGTTG
CCACCTGGATTCTGCGCGGGACGTCCTTCTGCTACGTCCCTTCGGCCCTCAATCCAGCGGACCTTCCTTC
CCGCGGCCTGCTGCCGGCTCTGCGGCCTCTTCCGCGTCTTCGCCTTCGCCCTCAGACGAGTCGGATCTCC
CTTTGGGCCGCCTCCCCGCATCGATACCGTCGACCTCGACCCGGGCGGCCGCTTCGAGCAGACATGATAA
GATACATTGATGAGTTTGGACAAACCACAACTAGAATGCAGTGAAAAAAATGCTTTATTTGTGAAATTTG
TGATGCTATTGCTTTATTTGTAACCATTATAAGCTGCAATAAACAAGTTAACAACAACAATTGCATTCAT
TTTATGTTTCAGGTTCAGGGGGAGATGTGGGAGGTTTTTTAAAGCAAGTAAAACCTCTACAAATGTGGTA
AAATCGATAAGGATCTTCCTAGAGCATGGCTACGTAGATAAGTAGCATGGCGGGTTAATCATTAACTACA
AGGAACCCCTAGTGATGGAGTTGGCCACTCCCTCTCTGCGCGCTCGCTCGCTCACTGAGGCCGCCCGGGC
TTTGCCCGGGCGGCCTCAGTGAGCGAGCGAGCGCGCAGCTGCATTAATGAATCGGCCAACGCGCGGGGAG
AGGCGGTTTGCGTATTGGGCGCTCTTCCGCTTCCTCGCTCACTGACTCGCTGCGCTCGGTCGTTCGGCTG
CGGCGAGCGGTATCAGCTCACTCAAAGGCGGTAATACGGTTATCCACAGAATCAGGGGATAACGCAGGAA
AGAACATGTGAGCAAAAGGCCAGCAAAAGGCCAGGAACCGTAAAAAGGCCGCGTTGCTGGCGTTTTTCCA
TAGGCTCCGCCCCCCTGACGAGCATCACAAAAATCGACGCTCAAGTCAGAGGTGGCGAAACCCGACAGGA
CTATAAAGATACCAGGCGTTTCCCCCTGGAAGCTCCCTCGTGCGCTCTCCTGTTCCGACCCTGCCGCTTA
CCGGATACCTGTCCGCCTTTCTCCCTTCGGGAAGCGTGGCGCTTTCTCATAGCTCACGCTGTAGGTATCT
CAGTTCGGTGTAGGTCGTTCGCTCCAAGCTGGGCTGTGTGCACGAACCCCCCGTTCAGCCCGACCGCTGC
GCCTTATCCGGTAACTATCGTCTTGAGTCCAACCCGGTAAGACACGACTTATCGCCACTGGCAGCAGCCA
CTGGTAACAGGATTAGCAGAGCGAGGTATGTAGGCGGTGCTACAGAGTTCTTGAAGTGGTGGCCTAACTA
CGGCTACACTAGAAGAACAGTATTTGGTATCTGCGCTCTGCTGAAGCCAGTTACCTTCGGAAAAAGAGTT
GGTAGCTCTTGATCCGGCAAACAAACCACCGCTGGTAGCGGTGGTTTTTTTGTTTGCAAGCAGCAGATTA
CGCGCAGAAAAAAAGGATCTCAAGAAGATCCTTTGATCTTTTCTACGGGGTCTGACGCTCAGTGGAACGA
AAACTCACGTTAAGGGATTTTGGTCATGAGATTATCAAAAAGGATCTTCACCTAGATCCTTTTAAATTAA
AAATGAAGTTTTAAATCAATCTAAAGTATATATGAGTAAACTTGGTCTGACAGTTACCAATGCTTAATCA
GTGAGGCACCTATCTCAGCGATCTGTCTATTTCGTTCATCCATAGTTGCCTGACTCCCCGTCGTGTAGAT
AACTACGATACGGGAGGGCTTACCATCTGGCCCCAGTGCTGCAATGATACCGCGAGACCCACGCTCACCG
GCTCCAGATTTATCAGCAATAAACCAGCCAGCCGGAAGGGCCGAGCGCAGAAGTGGTCCTGCAACTTTAT
CCGCCTCCATCCAGTCTATTAATTGTTGCCGGGAAGCTAGAGTAAGTAGTTCGCCAGTTAATAGTTTGCG
CAACGTTGTTGCCATTGCTACAGGCATCGTGGTGTCACGCTCGTCGTTTGGTATGGCTTCATTCAGCTCC
GGTTCCCAACGATCAAGGCGAGTTACATGATCCCCCATGTTGTGCAAAAAAGCGGTTAGCTCCTTCGGTC
CTCCGATCGTTGTCAGAAGTAAGTTGGCCGCAGTGTTATCACTCATGGTTATGGCAGCACTGCATAATTC
TCTTACTGTCATGCCATCCGTAAGATGCTTTTCTGTGACTGGTGAGTACTCAACCAAGTCATTCTGAGAA
TAGTGTATGCGGCGACCGAGTTGCTCTTGCCCGGCGTCAATACGGGATAATACCGCGCCACATAGCAGAA
CTTTAAAAGTGCTCATCATTGGAAAACGTTCTTCGGGGCGAAAACTCTCAAGGATCTTACCGCTGTTGAG
ATCCAGTTCGATGTAACCCACTCGTGCACCCAACTGATCTTCAGCATCTTTTACTTTCACCAGCGTTTCT
GGGTGAGCAAAAACAGGAAGGCAAAATGCCGCAAAAAAGGGAATAAGGGCGACACGGAAATGTTGAATAC
TCATACTCTTCCTTTTTCAATATTATTGAAGCATTTATCAGGGTTATTGTCTCATGAGCGGATACATATT
TGAATGTATTTAGAAAAATAAACAAATAGGGGTTCCGCGCACATTTCCCCGAAAAGTGCCACCTAAATTG
TAAGCGTTAATATTTTGTTAAAATTCGCGTTAAATTTTTGTTAAATCAGCTCATTTTTTAACCAATAGGC
CGAAATCGGCAAAATCCCTTATAAATCAAAAGAATAGACCGAGATAGGGT
[37 nt withheld, positions 5581-5617]
AAAGAACGTGGACTCCAACGTCAAAGG
[49 nt withheld, positions 5645-5693]
T
[91 nt withheld, positions 5695-5785]
G
[124 nt withheld, positions 5787-5910]
CCCATTC
